>Addgene plasmid #114117 | pcDNA5-FRT/TO-FLAG-SHLD2 | depositor full sequence | sequence record 215741 | pcDNA5-FRT/TO-FLAG-SHLD2 sequence 7826 bps
GACGGATCGGGAGATCTCCCGATCCCCTATGGTGCACTCTCAGTACAATCTGCTCTGATGCCGCATAGTT
AAGCCAGTATCTGCTCCCTGCTTGTGTGTTGGAGGTCGCTGAGTAGTGCGCGAGCAAAATTTAAGCTACA
ACAAGGCAAGGCTTGACCGACAATTGCATGAAGAATCTGCTTAGGGTTAGGCGTTTTGCGCTGCTTCGCG
ATGTACGGGCCAGATATACGCGTTGACATTGATTATTGACTAGTTATTAATAGTAATCAATTACGGGGTC
ATTAGTTCATAGCCCATATATGGAGTTCCGCGTTACATAACTTACGGTAAATGGCCCGCCTGGCTGACCG
CCCAACGACCCCCGCCCATTGACGTCAATAATGACGTATGTTCCCATAGTAACGCCAATAGGGACTTTCC
ATTGACGTCAATGGGTGGAGTATTTACGGTAAACTGCCCACTTGGCAGTACATCAAGTGTATCATATGCC
AAGTACGCCCCCTATTGACGTCAATGACGGTAAATGGCCCGCCTGGCATTATGCCCAGTACATGACCTTA
TGGGACTTTCCTACTTGGCAGTACATCTACGTATTAGTCATCGCTATTACCATGGTGATGCGGTTTTGGC
AGTACATCAATGGGCGTGGATAGCGGTTTGACTCACGGGGATTTCCAAGTCTCCACCCCATTGACGTCAA
TGGGAGTTTGTTTTGGCACCAAAATCAACGGGACTTTCCAAAATGTCGTAACAACTCCGCCCCATTGACG
CAAATGGGCGGTAGGCGTGTACGGTGGGAGGTCTATATAAGCAGAGCTCTCCCTATCAGTGATAGAGATC
TCCCTATCAGTGATAGAGATCGTCGACGAGCTCGTTTAGTGAACCGTCAGATCGCCTGGAGACGCCATCC
ACGCTGTTTTGACCTCCATAGAAGACACCGGGACCGATCCAGCCTCCGGACTCTAGCGTTTAAACTTAAG
CTTGGTACCATGGACTACAAAGACGATGACGATAAAGCCGCCAGTTTAAACGGCGCGCCAAGTGGAGGAT
CTCAAGTCCACATTTTTTGGGGTGCTCCAATTGCTCCACTGAAAATCACAGTATCAGAAGACACAGCTTC
TTTAATGTCTGTTGCTGACCCCTGGAAAAAAATTCAGCTTTTATACAGTCAACATTCTTTATATCTGAAG
GATGAAAAACAGCACAAAAATCTTGAAAACTATAAAGTCCCAGAATCTATTGGTTCTCCAGATCTTAGTG
GTCATTTCTTAGCAAACTGTATGAATAGACATGTTCATGTGAAAGATGACTTTGTACGTTCTGTTTCTGA
AACACAGAATATAGAATCCCAGAAGATTCACTCCTCTAGACTGAGTGATATAACTAGCTCTAATATGCAA
ATATGTGGATTTAAAAGCACAGTTCCGCATTTCACCGAAGAAGAAAAGTATCAAAAGCTTCTCAGTGAAA
ATAAAATTAGAGATGAACAGCCTAAACATCAGCCAGATATATGTGGTAAGAACTTTAACACAAATTTGTT
TCAGTTGGGCCATAAATGTGCAGCTGTGTTGGATTTGGTTTGTAGTACTGAAAAAATTAATATAGGGCCT
GAAGTGGTACAAAGAGAGTGTGTGCCAACAGAATATCATGAAATACAAAACCAGTGTTTGGGATTATTTT
CCTCGAACGCAGTAGATAAGTCAAGGTCTGAAGCAGCAGTTAGGAAGGTCTCAGACCTTAAAATATCAAC
TGATACAGAATTTCTCAGTATAATTACCTCCAGCCAGGTTGCTTTTTTAGCTCAAAAGAAAGATAAAAGG
CGGAGTCCTGTAAATAAAGGGAATGTAAACATGGAGACTGAACCAAAGGCAAGTTACGGGGAGATAAGAA
TACCTGAAGAGAATTCGATTCAGCTTGATGGTTTTACAGAAGCATATGAAAGTGGACAAAACCAAGCATA
TTCCCTTGAACTTTTTAGTCCTGTTTGTCCTAAAACAGAAAATAGCCGCATTCACATAAACTCTGATAAA
GGTCTTGAAGAACATACAGGATCTCAAGAACTTTTCAGTTCTGAAGATGAACTGCCACCAAATGAGATAC
GTATTGAGTTGTGTAGCTCAGGAATACTGTGTTCCCAACTAAATACCTTCCACAAAAGTGCTATTAAAAG
AAGCTGTACCTCTGAAGATAAAGTGGGCCAGTCTGAAGCTCTATCTAGAGTCCTTCAAGTAGCTAAGAAA
ATGAAGTTGATTTCTAATGGAGGAGATTCTGCTGTAGAAATGGATCGGAGAAATGTGTCTGAATTTAAGA
GTATTAAAAAAACATCATTAATAAAAAACTGTGATTCTAAAAGCCAGAAGTATAATTGTTTAGTCATGGT
GCTATCTCCATGCCATGTGAAGGAAATAAACATAAAATTCGGACCAAATTCTGGCTCTAAAGTGCCTTTA
GCAACAGTTACAGTAATTGATCAATCAGAAACTAAGAAGAAGGTTTTTCTGTGGAGGACTGCAGCATTTT
GGGCATTTACAGTGTTTCTTGGAGATATAATTTTACTCACAGATGTTGTTATTCATGAGGACCAATGGAT
TGGCGAGACAGTACTACAATCAACATTTAGCAGTCAGTTATTAAATCTTGGGAGTTATTCATCTATTCAG
CCTGAAGAATATTCCAGTGTAGTTAGTGAAGTTGTACTTCAAGACTTACTGGCATATGTGTCCTCAAAAC
ATTCCTACCTCAGAGATCTTCCTCCGAGGCAGCCTCAGAGGGTGAACAGTATAGACTTTGTAGAATTGGA
GCACCTTCAACCTGATGTATTAGTCCACGCAGTACTAAGAGTTGTTGATTTCACTATACTGACAGAGGCA
GTATACAGTTATAGAGGACAGAAGCAGAAAAAAGTTATGTTAACAGTGGAACAGGCCCAAGATCAACATT
ATGCGCTTGTATTATGGGGTCCTGGAGCAGCCTGGTACCCTCAACTTCAAAGGAAAAAAGGTTATATTTG
GGAATTTAAATATCTTTTTGTTCAGTGCAATTACACACTAGAAAACCTAGAATTGCATACAACGCCTTGG
TCATCCTGTGAGTGCTTGTTTGATGATGATATAAGGGCAATTACATTTAAAGCAAAATTTCAAAAAAGTG
CACCCTCCTTTGTGAAGATATCAGACTTAGCAACCCACCTAGAGGATAAGTGTTCAGGAGTGGTTCTGAT
TAAAGCCCAGATTTCAGAGCTGGCATTTCCTATTACAGCATCTCAGAAGATAGCGCTAAATGCTCACAGT
TCTCTGAAGAGTATTTTTTCTTCTCTTCCCAACATCGTATATACTGGTTGTGCAAAATGTGGATTGGAAC
TAGAAACAGATGAGAACAGGATCTACAAACAATGTTTTAGCTGCTTGCCATTTACTATGAAGAAAATATA
TTATAGGCCAGCGTTAATGACTGCCATTGATGGAAGACATGATGTTTGTATCCGTGTAGAATCAAAGCTG
ATAGAGAAGATTCTTCTCAACATTTCTGCAGACTGCCTCAACAGAGTGATAGTTCCTTCCTCAGAGATCA
CCTATGGGATGGTCGTGGCAGACCTGTTCCACTCCTTGTTGGCAGTCAGCGCAGAACCTTGTGTATTAAA
GATTCAGAGCCTTTTTGTGTTAGATGAAAACAGCTATCCATTACAACAAGATTTCTCCCTCCTGGATTTT
TATCCTGACATTGTAAAGCATGGAGCCAATGCCCGTCTCTGAGGGCCCGTTTAAACCCGCTGATCAGCCT
CGACTGTGCCTTCTAGTTGCCAGCCATCTGTTGTTTGCCCCTCCCCCGTGCCTTCCTTGACCCTGGAAGG
TGCCACTCCCACTGTCCTTTCCTAATAAAATGAGGAAATTGCATCGCATTGTCTGAGTAGGTGTCATTCT
ATTCTGGGGGGTGGGGTGGGGCAGGACAGCAAGGGGGAGGATTGGGAAGACAATAGCAGGCATGCTGGGG
ATGCGGTGGGCTCTATGGCTTCTGAGGCGGAAAGAACCAGCTGGGGCTCTAGGGGGTATCCCC
[124 nt withheld, positions 4054-4177]
C
[91 nt withheld, positions 4179-4269]
AGGGTGATGGTTCACGTACCTAGAAGTTCCTATTCCGAAGTTCCTATTCTCTAGAAAGTATAGGAACTTC
CTTGGCCAAAAAGCCTGAACTCACCGCGACGTCTGTCGAGAAGTTTCTGATCGAAAAGTTCGACAGCGTC
TCCGACCTGATGCAGCTCTCGGAGGGCGAAGAATCTCGTGCTTTCAGCTTCGATGTAGGAGGGCGTGGAT
ATGTCCTGCGGGTAAATAGCTGCGCCGATGGTTTCTACAAAGATCGTTATGTTTATCGGCACTTTGCATC
GGCCGCGCTCCCGATTCCGGAAGTGCTTGACATTGGGGATTTCAGCGAGAGCCTGACCTATTGCATCTCC
CGCCGTGCACAGGGTGTCACGTTGCAAGACCTGCCTGAAACCGAACTGCCCGCTGTTCTGCAGCCGGTCG
CGGAGGCCATGGATGCGATCGCTGCGGCCGATCTTAGCCAGACGAGCGGGTTCGGCCCATTCGGACCGCA
AGGAATCGGTCAATACACTACATGGCGTGATTTCATATGCGCGATTGCTGATCCCCATGTGTATCACTGG
CAAACTGTGATGGACGACACCGTCAGTGCGTCCGTCGCGCAGGCTCTCGATGAGCTGATGCTTTGGGCCG
AGGACTGCCCCGAAGTCCGGCACCTCGTGCACGCGGATTTCGGCTCCAACAATGTCCTGACGGACAATGG
CCGCATAACAGCGGTCATTGACTGGAGCGAGGCGATGTTCGGGGATTCCCAATACGAGGTCGCCAACATC
TTCTTCTGGAGGCCGTGGTTGGCTTGTATGGAGCAGCAGACGCGCTACTTCGAGCGGAGGCATCCGGAGC
TTGCAGGATCGCCGCGGCTCCGGGCGTATATGCTCCGCATTGGTCTTGACCAACTCTATCAGAGCTTGGT
TGACGGCAATTTCGATGATGCAGCTTGGGCGCAGGGTCGATGCGACGCAATCGTCCGATCCGGAGCCGGG
ACTGTCGGGCGTACACAAATCGCCCGCAGAAGCGCGGCCGTCTGGACCGATGGCTGTGTAGAAGTACTCG
CCGATAGTGGAAACCGACGCCCCAGCACTCGTCCGAGGGCAAAGGAATAGCACGTACTACGAGATTTCGA
TTCCACCGCCGCCTTCTATGAAAGGTTGGGCTTCGGAATCGTTTTCCGGGACGCCGGCTGGATGATCCTC
CAGCGCGGGGATCTCATGCTGGAGTTCTTCGCCCACCCCAACTTGTTTATTGCAGCTTATAATGGTTACA
AATAAAGCAATAGCATCACAAATTTCACAAATAAAGCATTTTTTTCACTGCATTCTAGTTGTGGTTTGTC
CAAACTCATCAATGTATCTTATCATGTCTGTATACCGTCGACCTCTAGCTAGAGCTTGGCGTAATCATGG
TCATAGCTGTTTCCTGTGTGAAATTGTTATCCGCTCACAATTCCACACAACATACGAGCCGGAAGCATAA
AGTGTAAAGCCTGGGGTGCCTAATGAGTGAGCTAACTCACATTAATTGCGTTGCGCTCACTGCCCGCTTT
CCAGTCGGGAAACCTGTCGTGCCAGCTGCATTAATGAATCGGCCAACGCGCGGGGAGAGGCGGTTTGCGT
ATTGGGCGCTCTTCCGCTTCCTCGCTCACTGACTCGCTGCGCTCGGTCGTTCGGCTGCGGCGAGCGGTAT
CAGCTCACTCAAAGGCGGTAATACGGTTATCCACAGAATCAGGGGATAACGCAGGAAAGAACATGTGAGC
AAAAGGCCAGCAAAAGGCCAGGAACCGTAAAAAGGCCGCGTTGCTGGCGTTTTTCCATAGGCTCCGCCCC
CCTGACGAGCATCACAAAAATCGACGCTCAAGTCAGAGGTGGCGAAACCCGACAGGACTATAAAGATACC
AGGCGTTTCCCCCTGGAAGCTCCCTCGTGCGCTCTCCTGTTCCGACCCTGCCGCTTACCGGATACCTGTC
CGCCTTTCTCCCTTCGGGAAGCGTGGCGCTTTCTCATAGCTCACGCTGTAGGTATCTCAGTTCGGTGTAG
GTCGTTCGCTCCAAGCTGGGCTGTGTGCACGAACCCCCCGTTCAGCCCGACCGCTGCGCCTTATCCGGTA
ACTATCGTCTTGAGTCCAACCCGGTAAGACACGACTTATCGCCACTGGCAGCAGCCACTGGTAACAGGAT
TAGCAGAGCGAGGTATGTAGGCGGTGCTACAGAGTTCTTGAAGTGGTGGCCTAACTACGGCTACACTAGA
AGAACAGTATTTGGTATCTGCGCTCTGCTGAAGCCAGTTACCTTCGGAAAAAGAGTTGGTAGCTCTTGAT
CCGGCAAACAAACCACCGCTGGTAGCGGTGGTTTTTTTGTTTGCAAGCAGCAGATTACGCGCAGAAAAAA
AGGATCTCAAGAAGATCCTTTGATCTTTTCTACGGGGTCTGACGCTCAGTGGAACGAAAACTCACGTTAA
GGGATTTTGGTCATGAGATTATCAAAAAGGATCTTCACCTAGATCCTTTTAAATTAAAAATGAAGTTTTA
AATCAATCTAAAGTATATATGAGTAAACTTGGTCTGACAGTTACCAATGCTTAATCAGTGAGGCACCTAT
CTCAGCGATCTGTCTATTTCGTTCATCCATAGTTGCCTGACTCCCCGTCGTGTAGATAACTACGATACGG
GAGGGCTTACCATCTGGCCCCAGTGCTGCAATGATACCGCGAGACCCACGCTCACCGGCTCCAGATTTAT
CAGCAATAAACCAGCCAGCCGGAAGGGCCGAGCGCAGAAGTGGTCCTGCAACTTTATCCGCCTCCATCCA
GTCTATTAATTGTTGCCGGGAAGCTAGAGTAAGTAGTTCGCCAGTTAATAGTTTGCGCAACGTTGTTGCC
ATTGCTACAGGCATCGTGGTGTCACGCTCGTCGTTTGGTATGGCTTCATTCAGCTCCGGTTCCCAACGAT
CAAGGCGAGTTACATGATCCCCCATGTTGTGCAAAAAAGCGGTTAGCTCCTTCGGTCCTCCGATCGTTGT
CAGAAGTAAGTTGGCCGCAGTGTTATCACTCATGGTTATGGCAGCACTGCATAATTCTCTTACTGTCATG
CCATCCGTAAGATGCTTTTCTGTGACTGGTGAGTACTCAACCAAGTCATTCTGAGAATAGTGTATGCGGC
GACCGAGTTGCTCTTGCCCGGCGTCAATACGGGATAATACCGCGCCACATAGCAGAACTTTAAAAGTGCT
CATCATTGGAAAACGTTCTTCGGGGCGAAAACTCTCAAGGATCTTACCGCTGTTGAGATCCAGTTCGATG
TAACCCACTCGTGCACCCAACTGATCTTCAGCATCTTTTACTTTCACCAGCGTTTCTGGGTGAGCAAAAA
CAGGAAGGCAAAATGCCGCAAAAAAGGGAATAAGGGCGACACGGAAATGTTGAATACTCATACTCTTCCT
TTTTCAATATTATTGAAGCATTTATCAGGGTTATTGTCTCATGAGCGGATACATATTTGAATGTATTTAG
AAAAATAAACAAATAGGGGTTCCGCGCACATTTCCCCGAAAAGTGCCACCTGACGTC
Features (pLannotate 1.2.2; 22 found; start..end, strand, type, name):
     28..80      -  misc_feature   bom (fragment): basis of mobility region from pBR322
    235..614     +  enhancer       CMV enhancer: human cytomegalovirus immediate early enhancer
    615..818     +  promoter       CMV promoter: human cytomegalovirus (CMV) immediate early promoter
    820..839     +  promoter       PLtetO-1 promoter (fragment): modified phage lambda PL promoter with tet operator sites (Lutz and Bujard, 1997)
    841..860     +  promoter       PLtetO-1 promoter (fragment): modified phage lambda PL promoter with tet operator sites (Lutz and Bujard, 1997)
    868..901     +  promoter       TRE3GV promoter (fragment): 3rd-generation Tet-responsive promoter that can be activated by binding of Tet-On® 3G, optimized for retroviral and lentiviral vectors
    992..1016    +  CDS            3xFLAG (fragment): three tandem FLAG® epitope tags
   1041..3749    +  CDS            SHLD2: SHLD2_PONAB - Also known as FAM35A From Pongo abelii (Sumatran orangutan) (Pongo pygmaeus abelii).
   3784..4008    +  polyA_signal   bGH poly(A) signal: bovine growth hormone polyadenylation signal
   4012..4033    +  promoter       SV40 promoter (fragment): SV40 enhancer and early promoter
   4054..4287    +  rep_origin     f1 ori (fragment) (sequence partly withheld): f1 bacteriophage origin of replication; arrow indicates direction of (+) strand synthesis
   4292..4339    +  protein_bind   FRT: FLP-mediated recombination occurs in the 8-bp core sequence TCTAGAAA (Turan and Bode, 2011). FLP recombinase from the Saccharomyces cerevisiae 2μ plasmid
   4347..5369    +  CDS            HygR: aminoglycoside phosphotransferase from E. coli; aph(4)-Ia; confers resistance to hygromycin
   5379..5504    +  CDS            ble (fragment): BLE_KLEPN - Experimental evidence at protein level: Swiss-Prot protein existence level 1. Binding protein with a strong affinity to the bleomycin family of antibiotics. Binds to CL990; an antimitotic-antibiotic compound. From Klebsiella pneumoniae.
   5499..5620    +  polyA_signal   SV40 poly(A) signal: SV40 polyadenylation signal
   5693..5709    -  protein_bind   lac operator: The lac repressor binds to the lac operator to inhibit transcription in E. coli. This inhibition can be relieved by adding lactose or isopropyl-β-D-thiogalactopyranoside (IPTG). lac repressor encoded by lacI
   5717..5747    -  promoter       lac promoter: promoter for the E. coli lac operon
   5762..5783    -  protein_bind   CAP binding site: CAP binding activates transcription in the presence of cAMP. E. coli catabolite activator protein
   5796..5888    -  CDS            lacI (fragment): lac repressor; lacI; The lac repressor binds to the lac operator to inhibit transcription in E. coli. This inhibition can be relieved by adding lactose or isopropyl-β-D-thiogalactopyranoside (IPTG).
   6071..6659    -  rep_origin     ori: high-copy-number ColE1/pMB1/pBR322/pUC origin of replication
   6830..7690    -  CDS            AmpR: β-lactamase; bla; confers resistance to ampicillin, carbenicillin, and related antibiotics
   7691..7795    -  promoter       AmpR promoter: bla
