>Addgene plasmid #114117 | pcDNA5-FRT/TO-FLAG-SHLD2 | addgene full sequence | sequence record 219959 | Addgene NGS Result
GACATTGATTATTGACTAGTTATTAATAGTAATCAATTACGGGGTCATTAGTTCATAGCCCATATATGGA
GTTCCGCGTTACATAACTTACGGTAAATGGCCCGCCTGGCTGACCGCCCAACGACCCCCGCCCATTGACG
TCAATAATGACGTATGTTCCCATAGTAACGCCAATAGGGACTTTCCATTGACGTCAATGGGTGGAGTATT
TACGGTAAACTGCCCACTTGGCAGTACATCAAGTGTATCATATGCCAAGTACGCCCCCTATTGACGTCAA
TGACGGTAAATGGCCCGCCTGGCATTATGCCCAGTACATGACCTTATGGGACTTTCCTACTTGGCAGTAC
ATCTACGTATTAGTCATCGCTATTACCATGGTGATGCGGTTTTGGCAGTACATCAATGGGCGTGGATAGC
GGTTTGACTCACGGGGATTTCCAAGTCTCCACCCCATTGACGTCAATGGGAGTTTGTTTTGGCACCAAAA
TCAACGGGACTTTCCAAAATGTCGTAACAACTCCGCCCCATTGACGCAAATGGGCGGTAGGCGTGTACGG
TGGGAGGTCTATATAAGCAGAGCTCTCCCTATCAGTGATAGAGATCTCCCTATCAGTGATAGAGATCGTC
GACGAGCTCGTTTAGTGAACCGTCAGATCGCCTGGAGACGCCATCCACGCTGTTTTGACCTCCATAGAAG
ACACCGGGACCGATCCAGCCTCCGGACTCTAGCGTTTAAACTTAAGCTTGGTACCATGGACTACAAAGAC
GATGACGATAAAGCCGCCAGTTTAAACGGCGCGCCAAGTGGAGGATCTCAAGTCCACATTTTTTGGGGTG
CTCCAATTGCTCCACTGAAAATCACAGTATCAGAAGACACAGCTTCTTTAATGTCTGTTGCTGACCCCTG
GAAAAAAATTCAGCTTTTATACAGTCAACATTCTTTATATCTGAAGGATGAAAAACAGCACAAAAATCTT
GAAAACTATAAAGTCCCAGAATCTATTGGTTCTCCAGATCTTAGTGGTCATTTCTTAGCAAACTGTATGA
ATAGACATGTTCATGTGAAAGATGACTTTGTACGTTCTGTTTCTGAAACACAGAATATAGAATCCCAGAA
GATTCACTCCTCTAGACTGAGTGATATAACTAGCTCTAATATGCAAATATGTGGATTTAAAAGCACAGTT
CCGCATTTCACCGAAGAAGAAAAGTATCAAAAGCTTCTCAGTGAAAATAAAATTAGAGATGAACAGCCTA
AACATCAGCCAGATATATGTGGTAAGAACTTTAACACAAATTTGTTTCAGTTGGGCCATAAATGTGCAGC
TGTGTTGGATTTGGTTTGTAGTACTGAAAAAATTAATATAGGGCCTGAAGTGGTACAAAGAGAGTGTGTG
CCAACAGAATATCATGAAATACAAAACCAGTGTTTGGGATTATTTTCCTCGAACGCAGTAGATAAGTCAA
GGTCTGAAGCAGCAGTTAGGAAGGTCTCAGACCTTAAAATATCAACTGATACAGAATTTCTCAGTATAAT
TACCTCCAGCCAGGTTGCTTTTTTAGCTCAAAAGAAAGATAAAAGGCGGAGTCCTGTAAATAAAGGGAAT
GTAAACATGGAGACTGAACCAAAGGCAAGTTACGGGGAGATAAGAATACCTGAAGAGAATTCGATTCAGC
TTGATGGTTTTACAGAAGCATATGAAAGTGGACAAAACCAAGCATATTCCCTTGAACTTTTTAGTCCTGT
TTGTCCTAAAACAGAAAATAGCCGCATTCACATAAACTCTGATAAAGGTCTTGAAGAACATACAGGATCT
CAAGAACTTTTCAGTTCTGAAGATGAACTGCCACCAAATGAGATACGTATTGAGTTGTGTAGCTCAGGAA
TACTGTGTTCCCAACTAAATACCTTCCACAAAAGTGCTATTAAAAGAAGCTGTACCTCTGAAGATAAAGT
GGGCCAGTCTGAAGCTCTATCTAGAGTCCTTCAAGTAGCTAAGAAAATGAAGTTGATTTCTAATGGAGGA
GATTCTGCTGTAGAAATGGATCGGAGAAATGTGTCTGAATTTAAGAGTATTAAAAAAACATCATTAATAA
AAAACTGTGATTCTAAAAGCCAGAAGTATAATTGTTTAGTCATGGTGCTATCTCCATGCCATGTGAAGGA
AATAAACATAAAATTCGGACCAAATTCTGGCTCTAAAGTGCCTTTAGCAACAGTTACAGTAATTGATCAA
TCAGAAACTAAGAAGAAGGTTTTTCTGTGGAGGACTGCAGCATTTTGGGCATTTACAGTGTTTCTTGGAG
ATATAATTTTACTCACAGATGTTGTTATTCATGAGGACCAATGGATTGGCGAGACAGTACTACAATCAAC
ATTTAGCAGTCAGTTATTAAATCTTGGGAGTTATTCATCTATTCAGCCTGAAGAATATTCCAGTGTAGTT
AGTGAAGTTGTACTTCAAGACTTACTGGCATATGTGTCCTCAAAACATTCCTACCTCAGAGATCTTCCTC
CGAGGCAGCCTCAGAGGGTGAACAGTATAGACTTTGTAGAATTGGAGCACCTTCAACCTGATGTATTAGT
CCACGCAGTACTAAGAGTTGTTGATTTCACTATACTGACAGAGGCAGTATACAGTTATAGAGGACAGAAG
CAGAAAAAAGTTATGTTAACAGTGGAACAGGCCCAAGATCAACATTATGCGCTTGTATTATGGGGTCCTG
GAGCAGCCTGGTACCCTCAACTTCAAAGGAAAAAAGGTTATATTTGGGAATTTAAATATCTTTTTGTTCA
GTGCAATTACACACTAGAAAACCTAGAATTGCATACAACGCCTTGGTCATCCTGTGAGTGCTTGTTTGAT
GATGATATAAGGGCAATTACATTTAAAGCAAAATTTCAAAAAAGTGCACCCTCCTTTGTGAAGATATCAG
ACTTAGCAACCCACCTAGAGGATAAGTGTTCAGGAGTGGTTCTGATTAAAGCCCAGATTTCAGAGCTGGC
ATTTCCTATTACAGCATCTCAGAAGATAGCGCTAAATGCTCACAGTTCTCTGAAGAGTATTTTTTCTTCT
CTTCCCAACATCGTATATACTGGTTGTGCAAAATGTGGATTGGAACTAGAAACAGATGAGAACAGGATCT
ACAAACAATGTTTTAGCTGCTTGCCATTTACTATGAAGAAAATATATTATAGGCCAGCGTTAATGACTGC
CATTGATGGAAGACATGATGTTTGTATCCGTGTAGAATCAAAGCTGATAGAGAAGATTCTTCTCAACATT
TCTGCAGACTGCCTCAACAGAGTGATAGTTCCTTCCTCAGAGATCACCTATGGGATGGTCGTGGCAGACC
TGTTCCACTCCTTGTTGGCAGTCAGCGCAGAACCTTGTGTATTAAAGATTCAGAGCCTTTTTGTGTTAGA
TGAAAACAGCTATCCATTACAACAAGATTTCTCCCTCCTGGATTTTTATCCTGACATTGTAAAGCATGGA
GCCAATGCCCGTCTCTGAGGGCCCGTTTAAACCCGCTGATCAGCCTCGACTGTGCCTTCTAGTTGCCAGC
CATCTGTTGTTTGCCCCTCCCCCGTGCCTTCCTTGACCCTGGAAGGTGCCACTCCCACTGTCCTTTCCTA
ATAAAATGAGGAAATTGCATCGCATTGTCTGAGTAGGTGTCATTCTATTCTGGGGGGTGGGGTGGGGCAG
GACAGCAAGGGGGAGGATTGGGAAGACAATAGCAGGCATGCTGGGGATGCGGTGGGCTCTATGGCTTCTG
AGGCGGAAAGAACCAGCTGGGGCTCTAGGGGGTATCCCC
[124 nt withheld, positions 3820-3943]
C
[91 nt withheld, positions 3945-4035]
AGGGTGATGGTTCACGTACCTAGAAGTTCCTATTCCGAAGTTCCTATTCTCTAGAAAGTATAGGAACTTC
CTTGGCCAAAAAGCCTGAACTCACCGCGACGTCTGTCGAGAAGTTTCTGATCGAAAAGTTCGACAGCGTC
TCCGACCTGATGCAGCTCTCGGAGGGCGAAGAATCTCGTGCTTTCAGCTTCGATGTAGGAGGGCGTGGAT
ATGTCCTGCGGGTAAATAGCTGCGCCGATGGTTTCTACAAAGATCGTTATGTTTATCGGCACTTTGCATC
GGCCGCGCTCCCGATTCCGGAAGTGCTTGACATTGGGGAGTTCAGCGAGAGCCTGACCTATTGCATCTCC
CGCCGTGCACAGGGTGTCACGTTGCAAGACCTGCCTGAAACCGAACTGCCCGCTGTTCTGCAGCCGGTCG
CGGAGGCCATGGATGCGATCGCTGCGGCCGATCTTAGCCAGACGAGCGGGTTCGGCCCATTCGGACCGCA
AGGAATCGGTCAATACACTACATGGCGTGATTTCATATGCGCGATTGCTGATCCCCATGTGTATCACTGG
CAAACTGTGATGGACGACACCGTCAGTGCGTCCGTCGCGCAGGCTCTCGATGAGCTGATGCTTTGGGCCG
AGGACTGCCCCGAAGTCCGGCACCTCGTGCACGCGGATTTCGGCTCCAACAATGTCCTGACGGACAATGG
CCGCATAACAGCGGTCATTGACTGGAGCGAGGCGATGTTCGGGGATTCCCAATACGAGGTCGCCAACATC
TTCTTCTGGAGGCCGTGGTTGGCTTGTATGGAGCAGCAGACGCGCTACTTCGAGCGGAGGCATCCGGAGC
TTGCAGGATCGCCGCGGCTCCGGGCGTATATGCTCCGCATTGGTCTTGACCAACTCTATCAGAGCTTGGT
TGACGGCAATTTCGATGATGCAGCTTGGGCGCAGGGTCGATGCGACGCAATCGTCCGATCCGGAGCCGGG
ACTGTCGGGCGTACACAAATCGCCCGCAGAAGCGCGGCCGTCTGGACCGATGGCTGTGTAGAAGTACTCG
CCGATAGTGGAAACCGACGCCCCAGCACTCGTCCGAGGGCAAAGGAATAGCACGTACTACGAGATTTCGA
TTCCACCGCCGCCTTCTATGAAAGGTTGGGCTTCGGAATCGTTTTCCGGGACGCCGGCTGGATGATCCTC
CAGCGCGGGGATCTCATGCTGGAGTTCTTCGCCCACCCCAACTTGTTTATTGCAGCTTATAATGGTTACA
AATAAAGCAATAGCATCACAAATTTCACAAATAAAGCATTTTTTTCACTGCATTCTAGTTGTGGTTTGTC
CAAACTCATCAATGTATCTTATCATGTCTGTATACCGTCGACCTCTAGCTAGAGCTTGGCGTAATCATGG
TCATAGCTGTTTCCTGTGTGAAATTGTTATCCGCTCACAATTCCACACAACATACGAGCCGGAAGCATAA
AGTGTAAAGCCTGGGGTGCCTAATGAGTGAGCTAACTCACATTAATTGCGTTGCGCTCACTGCCCGCTTT
CCAGTCGGGAAACCTGTCGTGCCAGCTGCATTAATGAATCGGCCAACGCGCGGGGAGAGGCGGTTTGCGT
ATTGGGCGCTCTTCCGCTTCCTCGCTCACTGACTCGCTGCGCTCGGTCGTTCGGCTGCGGCGAGCGGTAT
CAGCTCACTCAAAGGCGGTAATACGGTTATCCACAGAATCAGGGGATAACGCAGGAAAGAACATGTGAGC
AAAAGGCCAGCAAAAGGCCAGGAACCGTAAAAAGGCCGCGTTGCTGGCGTTTTTCCATAGGCTCCGCCCC
CCTGACGAGCATCACAAAAATCGACGCTCAAGTCAGAGGTGGCGAAACCCGACAGGACTATAAAGATACC
AGGCGTTTCCCCCTGGAAGCTCCCTCGTGCGCTCTCCTGTTCCGACCCTGCCGCTTACCGGATACCTGTC
CGCCTTTCTCCCTTCGGGAAGCGTGGCGCTTTCTCATAGCTCACGCTGTAGGTATCTCAGTTCGGTGTAG
GTCGTTCGCTCCAAGCTGGGCTGTGTGCACGAACCCCCCGTTCAGCCCGACCGCTGCGCCTTATCCGGTA
ACTATCGTCTTGAGTCCAACCCGGTAAGACACGACTTATCGCCACTGGCAGCAGCCACTGGTAACAGGAT
TAGCAGAGCGAGGTATGTAGGCGGTGCTACAGAGTTCTTGAAGTGGTGGCCTAACTACGGCTACACTAGA
AGAACAGTATTTGGTATCTGCGCTCTGCTGAAGCCAGTTACCTTCGGAAAAAGAGTTGGTAGCTCTTGAT
CCGGCAAACAAACCACCGCTGGTAGCGGTGGTTTTTTTGTTTGCAAGCAGCAGATTACGCGCAGAAAAAA
AGGATCTCAAGAAGATCCTTTGATCTTTTCTACGGGGTCTGACGCTCAGTGGAACGAAAACTCACGTTAA
GGGATTTTGGTCATGAGATTATCAAAAAGGATCTTCACCTAGATCCTTTTAAATTAAAAATGAAGTTTTA
AATCAATCTAAAGTATATATGAGTAAACTTGGTCTGACAGTTACCAATGCTTAATCAGTGAGGCACCTAT
CTCAGCGATCTGTCTATTTCGTTCATCCATAGTTGCCTGACTCCCCGTCGTGTAGATAACTACGATACGG
GAGGGCTTACCATCTGGCCCCAGTGCTGCAATGATACCGCGAGACCCACGCTCACCGGCTCCAGATTTAT
CAGCAATAAACCAGCCAGCCGGAAGGGCCGAGCGCAGAAGTGGTCCTGCAACTTTATCCGCCTCCATCCA
GTCTATTAATTGTTGCCGGGAAGCTAGAGTAAGTAGTTCGCCAGTTAATAGTTTGCGCAACGTTGTTGCC
ATTGCTACAGGCATCGTGGTGTCACGCTCGTCGTTTGGTATGGCTTCATTCAGCTCCGGTTCCCAACGAT
CAAGGCGAGTTACATGATCCCCCATGTTGTGCAAAAAAGCGGTTAGCTCCTTCGGTCCTCCGATCGTTGT
CAGAAGTAAGTTGGCCGCAGTGTTATCACTCATGGTTATGGCAGCACTGCATAATTCTCTTACTGTCATG
CCATCCGTAAGATGCTTTTCTGTGACTGGTGAGTACTCAACCAAGTCATTCTGAGAATAGTGTATGCGGC
GACCGAGTTGCTCTTGCCCGGCGTCAATACGGGATAATACCGCGCCACATAGCAGAACTTTAAAAGTGCT
CATCATTGGAAAACGTTCTTCGGGGCGAAAACTCTCAAGGATCTTACCGCTGTTGAGATCCAGTTCGATG
TAACCCACTCGTGCACCCAACTGATCTTCAGCATCTTTTACTTTCACCAGCGTTTCTGGGTGAGCAAAAA
CAGGAAGGCAAAATGCCGCAAAAAAGGGAATAAGGGCGACACGGAAATGTTGAATACTCATACTCTTCCT
TTTTCAATATTATTGAAGCATTTATCAGGGTTATTGTCTCATGAGCGGATACATATTTGAATGTATTTAG
AAAAATAAACAAATAGGGGTTCCGCGCACATTTCCCCGAAAAGTGCCACCTGACGTCGACGGATCGGGAG
ATCTCCCGATCCCCTATGGTGCACTCTCAGTACAATCTGCTCTGATGCCGCATAGTTAAGCCAGTATCTG
CTCCCTGCTTGTGTGTTGGAGGTCGCTGAGTAGTGCGCGAGCAAAATTTAAGCTACAACAAGGCAAGGCT
TGACCGACAATTGCATGAAGAATCTGCTTAGGGTTAGGCGTTTTGCGCTGCTTCGCGATGTACGGGCCAG
ATATACGCGTT
Features (pLannotate 1.2.2; 22 found; start..end, strand, type, name):
      1..380     +  enhancer       CMV enhancer: human cytomegalovirus immediate early enhancer
    381..584     +  promoter       CMV promoter: human cytomegalovirus (CMV) immediate early promoter
    586..605     +  promoter       PLtetO-1 promoter (fragment): modified phage lambda PL promoter with tet operator sites (Lutz and Bujard, 1997)
    607..626     +  promoter       PLtetO-1 promoter (fragment): modified phage lambda PL promoter with tet operator sites (Lutz and Bujard, 1997)
    634..667     +  promoter       TRE3GV promoter (fragment): 3rd-generation Tet-responsive promoter that can be activated by binding of Tet-On® 3G, optimized for retroviral and lentiviral vectors
    758..782     +  CDS            3xFLAG (fragment): three tandem FLAG® epitope tags
    807..3515    +  CDS            SHLD2: SHLD2_PONAB - Also known as FAM35A From Pongo abelii (Sumatran orangutan) (Pongo pygmaeus abelii).
   3550..3774    +  polyA_signal   bGH poly(A) signal: bovine growth hormone polyadenylation signal
   3778..3799    +  promoter       SV40 promoter (fragment): SV40 enhancer and early promoter
   3820..4053    +  rep_origin     f1 ori (fragment) (sequence partly withheld): f1 bacteriophage origin of replication; arrow indicates direction of (+) strand synthesis
   4058..4105    +  protein_bind   FRT: FLP-mediated recombination occurs in the 8-bp core sequence TCTAGAAA (Turan and Bode, 2011). FLP recombinase from the Saccharomyces cerevisiae 2μ plasmid
   4113..5135    +  CDS            HygR: hygromycin B phosphotransferase confers resistance to hygromycin
   5145..5270    +  CDS            ble (fragment): BLE_KLEPN - Experimental evidence at protein level: Swiss-Prot protein existence level 1. Binding protein with a strong affinity to the bleomycin family of antibiotics. Binds to CL990; an antimitotic-antibiotic compound. From Klebsiella pneumoniae.
   5265..5386    +  polyA_signal   SV40 poly(A) signal: SV40 polyadenylation signal
   5459..5475    -  protein_bind   lac operator: The lac repressor binds to the lac operator to inhibit transcription in E. coli. This inhibition can be relieved by adding lactose or isopropyl-β-D-thiogalactopyranoside (IPTG). lac repressor encoded by lacI
   5483..5513    -  promoter       lac promoter: promoter for the E. coli lac operon
   5528..5549    -  protein_bind   CAP binding site: CAP binding activates transcription in the presence of cAMP. E. coli catabolite activator protein
   5562..5654    -  CDS            lacI (fragment): lac repressor; lacI; The lac repressor binds to the lac operator to inhibit transcription in E. coli. This inhibition can be relieved by adding lactose or isopropyl-β-D-thiogalactopyranoside (IPTG).
   5837..6425    -  rep_origin     ori: high-copy-number ColE1/pMB1/pBR322/pUC origin of replication
   6596..7456    -  CDS            AmpR: β-lactamase; bla; confers resistance to ampicillin, carbenicillin, and related antibiotics
   7457..7561    -  promoter       AmpR promoter: bla
   7620..7672    -  misc_feature   bom (fragment): basis of mobility region from pBR322
