[The description below was written by a language model from this plasmid's Addgene catalogue record and pLannotate feature annotations shown in this document.]
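Description:
pcDNA5-FRT/TO-FLAG-SHLD2 is a 7.8 kb mammalian expression plasmid built on the pcDNA5-FRT/TO-FLAG backbone, designed for tetracycline-inducible expression and site-specific genomic integration. In E. coli it is maintained through a high-copy ColE1/pUC-type origin and selected with ampicillin (AmpR under its own bla promoter). The annotation also picks up backbone remnants such as partial f1 ori, lac promoter/operator and bom fragments. The sequencing-derived and depositor sequence records are the same length and carry the same features in the same order, differing only in their start coordinate.

The payload is the human SHLD2 coding sequence (also called FAM35A or RINN2; about 2.7 kb), cloned between AscI and ApaI sites in frame behind a backbone-encoded N-terminal FLAG tag. The automated annotation labels the ORF by its closest orangutan homologue and the tag as a fragment of 3xFLAG, but the catalogue record specifies human SHLD2 with a FLAG tag. According to the depositor, the short-isoform cDNA came from the ORFeome collection and was extended to the full long isoform by joining a synthesized C-terminal fragment at an internal KpnI site. Expression is driven by the CMV enhancer/promoter followed by two tet operator sites (CMV/TetO2), so transcription is repressed in cells expressing the Tet repressor and is induced by tetracycline or doxycycline. A bGH polyadenylation signal terminates the transcript.

Downstream, an FRT site directly precedes a hygromycin resistance gene with an SV40 poly(A) signal. In this vector design, FLP-mediated recombination into a host cell line carrying a genomic FRT site places the marker under a genomic promoter, allowing hygromycin selection of isogenic stable integrants. The plasmid is suited to generating inducible FLAG-SHLD2 cell lines for studying the shieldin complex in 53BP1-dependent DNA repair.
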