Addgene plasmid #114117: pcDNA5-FRT/TO-FLAG-SHLD2
Purpose: Expresses N-terminally tagged FLAG-SHLD2 in mammalian cells
Depositing lab: Daniel Durocher. Depositing organization: Sinai Health System. Publication: The shieldin complex mediates 53BP1-dependent DNA repair. Noordermeer SM, Adam S, Setiaputra D, Barazas M, Pettitt SJ, Ling AK, Olivieri M, Alvarez-Quilon A, Moatti N, Zimmermann M, Annunziato S, Krastev DB, Song F, Brandsma I, Frankum J, Brough R, Sherker A, Landry S, Szilard RK, Munro MM, McEwan A, Goullet de Rugy T, Lin ZY, Hart T, Moffat J, Gingras AC, Martin A, van Attikum H, Jonkers J, Lord CJ, Rottenberg S, Durocher D. Nature. 2018 Aug;560(7716):117-121. doi: 10.1038/s41586-018-0340-7. Epub 2018 Jul 18. PubMed 30022168.
Backbone
  Vector backbone: pcDNA5-FRT/TO-FLAG
  Backbone size w/o insert (bp): 5117
  Total vector size (bp): 7826
  Vector type: Mammalian Expression ; Genomic integration, tetracycline inducible
  Selectable markers: Hygromycin
Growth in bacteria
  Bacterial resistance: Ampicillin, 100 μg/mL
  Growth temperature: 37°C
  Growth strain: DH5alpha
  Copy number: Unknown
Gene/Insert
  Gene/Insert name: SHLD2 (alt names: FAM35A; RINN2)
  Species: H. sapiens (human)
  Insert size (bp): 2709
  Entrez Gene: SHLD2 (a.k.a. FAM35A, FAM35A1, RINN2, bA163M19.1)
  Promoter: CMV/TetO2
  Tag / fusion protein: FLAG (N terminal on backbone)
  Cloning method: Restriction Enzyme; 5′ cloning site AscI (not destroyed); 3′ cloning site ApaI (not destroyed)
  Sequencing primers: 5′ CMV Forward; 3′ BGH Reverse
Resource information
  A portion of this plasmid was derived from a plasmid made by: ORFeome
Terms and licenses: Academic/Nonprofit Terms; Industry Terms
Depositor comments: The SHLD2 short isoform cDNA was obtained from the ORFeome collection. The complete coding sequence of the long isoform of SHLD2 was generated by combining a synthesized fragment corresponding to the long isoform C-terminus using an internal KpnI site.
How to cite: pcDNA5-FRT/TO-FLAG-SHLD2 was a gift from Daniel Durocher (Addgene plasmid # 114117 ; http://n2t.net/addgene:114117 ; RRID:Addgene_114117)
